Addgene plasmid #130911: pLY53
Purpose: A CRISPR activation device with the necessary genes (dcas9 controlled by Ptet, pspFΔHTH::λN22plus controlled by promoter J23106), and the reporter part (PpspA-LEA1B1 with sfgfp::ASV).
Depositing lab: Baojun Wang. Depositing organization: University of Edinburgh. Publication: Engineered CRISPRa enables programmable eukaryote-like gene activation in bacteria. Liu Y, Wan X, Wang B. Nat Commun. 2019 Aug 26;10(1):3693. doi: 10.1038/s41467-019-11479-0. PubMed 31451697.
Backbone
  Vector backbone: pSB4A3mut
  Backbone manufacturer: Original version designed by: Reshma Shetty; Mutations introduced by: unknown
  Backbone size w/o insert (bp): 3337
  Total vector size (bp): 10491
  Vector type: Bacterial Expression, Synthetic Biology
Growth in bacteria
  Bacterial resistance: Ampicillin, 100 μg/mL
  Growth temperature: 37°C
  Growth strain: DH5alpha
  Growth instructions: Culture in the Lennox’s Luria-Bertani (LB) medium (10 g/L peptone, 5 g/L yeast extract, 5 g/L NaCl)
  Copy number: Low Copy
Gene/Insert 1
  Gene/Insert name: dcas9
  Species: Streptococcus pyogenes
  Insert size (bp): 4170
  Mutation: Mutations D10A and H840A on WT cas9. Synonymous mutation at R63 of dcas9 (CGT>CGC); Synonymous mutation at R447 of dcas9 (CGA>CGT)
  Promoter: Ptet
  Cloning method: Unknown
  Sequencing primers: 5′ TGCCACCTGACGTCTAAGAA; 3′ TGCGCTGTTAATCACTTTACTTTTATCTAATCTTG
Gene/Insert 2
  Gene/Insert name: tetR
  Species: E. coli
  Insert size (bp): 790
  Mutation: Synonymous mutation at S2 of tetR (TCT>TCA)
  Promoter: Ptet
  Cloning method: Unknown
  Sequencing primers: 5′ GAGCTGTCCGTTTGAGGCGAGTCGCTTCCGCTG; 3′ CACGAATATTTCCCGGCCAACGATAATTCAGC
Gene/Insert 3
  Gene/Insert name: pspFΔHTH::λN22plus
  Species: Synthetic; E. coli
  Insert size (bp): 1084
  Mutation: The HTH domain of the pspF gene was deleted (297-326). Mutations D2N and Q4R in the λN22 domain.
  Promoter: Anderson promoter: J23106
  Tag / fusion protein: pspFΔHTH::λN22plus (C terminal on insert)
  Cloning method: Restriction Enzyme; 5′ cloning site XbaI (destroyed during cloning); 3′ cloning site SpeI (destroyed during cloning)
  Sequencing primers: 5′ AGCATCAAGTCGCTAAAGAAGAAAGGGAAACACCTACTACTG; 3′ CTCGCCACGCACGGAAAACTTATGACCGTTGAC
Gene/Insert 4
  Gene/Insert name: sfgfp
  Species: Synthetic
  Insert size (bp): 1110
  Promoter: PpspA-LEA1B1
  Tag / fusion protein: ASV tag (C terminal on insert)
  Cloning method: Restriction Enzyme; 5′ cloning site XbaI (destroyed during cloning); 3′ cloning site SpeI, PstI (not destroyed)
  Sequencing primers: 5′ CTGCAACTCAGTTTGCAAATGAATGCAC; 3′ ATTACCGCCTTTGAGTGAGC
Terms and licenses: Academic/Nonprofit Terms; Industry Terms: Not Available to Industry
Depositor comments: The Top10 bacterial strain should be used for downstream applications
How to cite: pLY53 was a gift from Baojun Wang (Addgene plasmid # 130911 ; http://n2t.net/addgene:130911 ; RRID:Addgene_130911)
