[The description below was written by a language model from this plasmid's Addgene catalogue record and the feature table of its GenBank file.]
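Description:
pLY53 is a 10.5 kb low-copy bacterial expression plasmid for synthetic biology work in E. coli. It is built on pSB4A3mut, a mutated version of a BioBrick-format backbone. It replicates from the pSC101 origin with its Rep101 (RepA) initiator protein and is selected through the beta-lactamase gene conferring ampicillin resistance. The payload sits between the BioBrick prefix and suffix and is insulated by flanking transcription terminators.

The plasmid combines the protein components of a bacterial CRISPR activation (CRISPRa) system with a fluorescent reporter. Catalytically dead Streptococcus pyogenes Cas9 (D10A, H840A) is encoded on the reverse strand. It is driven by the divergent tetR/tetA promoter region with its tet operator, and tetR is transcribed in the opposite direction. dCas9 expression is therefore repressed by TetR and inducible with tetracycline-type inducers. The activator, pspFΔHTH::λN22plus, is expressed constitutively from the Anderson promoter J23106. It consists of the E. coli PspF protein with its helix-turn-helix DNA-binding domain deleted, fused at the C terminus to a λN22 peptide variant (D2N, Q4R). PspF is a σ54-dependent activator and λN peptides are RNA-binding, so the fusion is presumably recruited to dCas9 through a suitably modified guide RNA. The feature table does not annotate this coding region and lists no guide RNA cassette, so the guide appears to be supplied separately.

The reporter is superfolder GFP with a C-terminal ASV degradation tag, which shortens its half-life. It is placed under the engineered PpspA-LEA1B1 promoter, and an sTRSV hammerhead ribozyme and a strong RBS lie upstream of the coding sequence. The construct is used to test programmable gene activation in bacteria. The two short "Factor Xa site" annotations are probably incidental sequence matches.
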