LOCUS       Exported 10491 bp ds-DNA circular SYN 13-MAY-2021
DEFINITION  A CRISPR activation device with the necessary genes (dcas9
            controlled by Ptet, pspF-Delta-HTH::lambda-N22plus controlled by
            promoter J23106), and the reporter part (PpspA-LEA1B1 with
            sfgfp::ASV)..
ACCESSION   .
VERSION     .
KEYWORDS    pLY53
SOURCE      synthetic DNA construct
  ORGANISM  synthetic DNA construct
REFERENCE   1 (bases 1 to 10491)
  AUTHORS
  TITLE     Engineered CRISPRa enables programmable eukaryote-like gene
            activation in bacteria
  JOURNAL   Nature Communications 10, August 2019
REFERENCE   2 (bases 1 to 10491)
  AUTHORS   .
  TITLE     Direct Submission
  JOURNAL   Exported May 13, 2021 from SnapGene Server 1.1.58
            http://www.snapgene.com
FEATURES             Location/Qualifiers
     source          1..10491
                     /organism="synthetic DNA construct"
                     /mol_type="other DNA"
     primer_bind     11..29
                     /label=pBRforEco
                     /note="pBR322 vectors, upsteam of EcoRI site, forward
                     primer"
     terminator      33..76
                     /label=bacterial terminator
                     /note="putative bacterial transcription terminator"
     misc_feature    79..100
                     /label=BioBrick prefix
                     /note="BioBrick prefix for parts that do not start with
                     ""ATG"""
     CDS             complement(164..4270)
                     /codon_start=1
                     /product="catalytically dead mutant of the Cas9
                     endonuclease from the Streptococcus pyogenes Type II
                     CRISPR/Cas system"
                     /label=dCas9
                     /note="RNA-guided DNA-binding protein that lacks
                     endonuclease activity due to the D10A mutation in the RuvC
                     catalytic domain and the H840A mutation in the HNH
                     catalytic domain"
                     /translation="MDKKYSIGLAIGTNSVGWAVITDEYKVPSKKFKVLGNTDRHSIKK
                     NLIGALLFDSGETAEATRLKRTARRRYTRRKNRICYLQEIFSNEMAKVDDSFFHRLEES
                     FLVEEDKKHERHPIFGNIVDEVAYHEKYPTIYHLRKKLVDSTDKADLRLIYLALAHMIK
                     FRGHFLIEGDLNPDNSDVDKLFIQLVQTYNQLFEENPINASGVDAKAILSARLSKSRRL
                     ENLIAQLPGEKKNGLFGNLIALSLGLTPNFKSNFDLAEDAKLQLSKDTYDDDLDNLLAQ
                     IGDQYADLFLAAKNLSDAILLSDILRVNTEITKAPLSASMIKRYDEHHQDLTLLKALVR
                     QQLPEKYKEIFFDQSKNGYAGYIDGGASQEEFYKFIKPILEKMDGTEELLVKLNREDLL
                     RKQRTFDNGSIPHQIHLGELHAILRRQEDFYPFLKDNREKIEKILTFRIPYYVGPLARG
                     NSRFAWMTRKSEETITPWNFEEVVDKGASAQSFIERMTNFDKNLPNEKVLPKHSLLYEY
                     FTVYNELTKVKYVTEGMRKPAFLSGEQKKAIVDLLFKTNRKVTVKQLKEDYFKKIECFD
                     SVEISGVEDRFNASLGTYHDLLKIIKDKDFLDNEENEDILEDIVLTLTLFEDREMIEER
                     LKTYAHLFDDKVMKQLKRRRYTGWGRLSRKLINGIRDKQSGKTILDFLKSDGFANRNFM
                     QLIHDDSLTFKEDIQKAQVSGQGDSLHEHIANLAGSPAIKKGILQTVKVVDELVKVMGR
                     HKPENIVIEMARENQTTQKGQKNSRERMKRIEEGIKELGSQILKEHPVENTQLQNEKLY
                     LYYLQNGRDMYVDQELDINRLSDYDVDAIVPQSFLKDDSIDNKVLTRSDKNRGKSDNVP
                     SEEVVKKMKNYWRQLLNAKLITQRKFDNLTKAERGGLSELDKAGFIKRQLVETRQITKH
                     VAQILDSRMNTKYDENDKLIREVKVITLKSKLVSDFRKDFQFYKVREINNYHHAHDAYL
                     NAVVGTALIKKYPKLESEFVYGDYKVYDVRKMIAKSEQEIGKATAKYFFYSNIMNFFKT
                     EITLANGEIRKRPLIETNGETGEIVWDKGRDFATVRKVLSMPQVNIVKKTEVQTGGFSK
                     ESILPKRNSDKLIARKKDWDPKKYGGFDSPTVAYSVLVVAKVEKGKSKKLKSVKELLGI
                     TIMERSSFEKNPIDFLEAKGYKEVKKDLIIKLPKYSLFELENGRKRMLASAGELQKGNE
                     LALPSKYVNFLYLASHYEKLKGSPEDNEQKQLFVEQHKHYLDEIIEQISEFSKRVILAD
                     ANLDKVLSAYNKHRDKPIREQAENIIHLFTLTNLGAPAAFKYFDTTIDRKRYTSTKEVL
                     DATLIHQSITGLYETRIDLSQLGGD"
     RBS             4277..4288
                     /note="strong bacterial ribosome binding site (Elowitz and
                     Leibler, 2000)"
     promoter        4306..4361
                     /gene="tetR"
                     /label=tetR/tetA promoters
                     /note="overlapping promoters for bacterial tetR and tetA"
     protein_bind    4307..4325
                     /gene="tetO"
                     /label=tet operator
                     /bound_moiety="tetracycline repressor TetR"
                     /note="bacterial operator O2 for the tetR and tetA genes"
     CDS             4380..5003
                     /codon_start=1
                     /gene="tetR from transposon Tn10"
                     /product="tetracycline repressor TetR"
                     /label=TetR
                     /note="TetR binds to the tetracycline operator tetO to
                     inhibit transcription. This inhibition can be relieved by
                     adding tetracycline or doxycycline."
                     /translation="MSRLDKSKVINSALELLNEVGIEGLTTRKLAQKLGVEQPTLYWHV
                     KNKRALLDALAIEMLDRHHTHFCPLEGESWQDFLRNNAKSFRCALLSHRDGAKVHLGTR
                     PTEKQYETLENQLAFLCQQGFSLENALYALSAVGHFTLGCVLEDQEHQVAKEERETPTT
                     DSMPPLLRQAIELFDHQGAEPAFLFGLELIICGLEKQLKCESGS"
     primer_bind     complement(4453..4472)
                     /label=Tet-R
                     /note="Tetracycline resistance gene, reverse primer"
     CDS             5018..5029
                     /codon_start=1
                     /product="Factor Xa recognition and cleavage site"
                     /label=Factor Xa site
                     /translation="IEGR"
     CDS             6102..6113
                     /codon_start=1
                     /product="Factor Xa recognition and cleavage site"
                     /label=Factor Xa site
                     /translation="IEGR"
     misc_RNA        6335..6384
                     /label=sTRSV HHRz
                     /note="hammerhead ribozyme from the tobacco ringspot virus
                     satellite RNA (Khvorova et al., 2003)"
     RBS             6417..6428
                     /note="strong bacterial ribosome binding site (Elowitz and
                     Leibler, 2000)"
     CDS             6435..7148
                     /codon_start=1
                     /product="GFP variant that folds robustly even when fused
                     to poorly folded proteins (Pedelacq et al., 2006)"
                     /label=superfolder GFP
                     /translation="MRKGEELFTGVVPILVELDGDVNGHKFSVRGEGEGDATNGKLTLK
                     FICTTGKLPVPWPTLVTTLTYGVQCFARYPDHMKQHDFFKSAMPEGYVQERTISFKDDG
                     TYKTRAEVKFEGDTLVNRIELKGIDFKEDGNILGHKLEYNFNSHNVYITADKQKNGIKA
                     NFKIRHNVEDGSVQLADHYQQNTPIGDGPVLLPDNHYLSTQSVLSKDPNEKRDHMVLLE
                     FVTAAGITHGMDELYK"
     misc_feature    7255..7275
                     /label=BioBrick suffix
                     /note="universal suffix for all parts"
     terminator      7276..7333
                     /label=his operon terminator
                     /note="This putative transcriptin terminator from the E.
                     coli his operon has a 2-bp deletion introduced during
                     synthesis. Its efficiency has not been determined."
     primer_bind     complement(7357..7374)
                     /label=L4440
                     /note="L4440 vector, forward primer"
     CDS             complement(7636..8586)
                     /codon_start=1
                     /gene="rep101"
                     /product="RepA protein needed for replication with the
                     pSC101 origin"
                     /label=Rep101
                     /translation="MSELVVFKANELAISRYDLTEHETKLILCCVALLNPTIENPTRKE
                     RTVSFTYNQYAQMMNISRENAYGVLAKATRELMTRTVEIRNPLVKGFEIFQWTNYAKFS
                     SEKLELVFSEEILPYLFQLKKFIKYNLEHVKSFENKYSMRIYEWLLKELTQKKTHKANI
                     EISLDEFKFMLMLENNYHEFKRLNQWVLKPISKDLNTYSNMKLVVDKRGRPTDTLIFQV
                     ELDRQMDLVTELENNQIKMNGDKIPTTITSDSYLHNGLRKTLHDALTAKIQLTSFEAKF
                     LSDMQSKYDLNGSFSWLTQKQRTTLENILAKYGRI"
     rep_origin      8634..8856
                     /label=pSC101 ori
                     /note="low-copy replication origin that requires the Rep101
                     protein"
     terminator      9348..9442
                     /label=lambda t0 terminator
                     /note="transcription terminator from phage lambda"
     CDS             complement(9472..10332)
                     /codon_start=1
                     /gene="bla"
                     /product="beta-lactamase"
                     /label=AmpR
                     /note="confers resistance to ampicillin, carbenicillin, and
                     related antibiotics"
                     /translation="MSIQHFRVALIPFFAAFCLPVFAHPETLVKVKDAEDQLGARVGYI
                     ELDLNSGKILESFRPEERFPMMSTFKVLLCGAVLSRIDAGQEQLGRRIHYSQNDLVEYS
                     PVTEKHLTDGMTVRELCSAAITMSDNTAANLLLTTIGGPKELTAFLHNMGDHVTRLDRW
                     EPELNEAIPNDERDTTMPVAMATTLRKLLTGELLTLASRQQLIDWMEADKVAGPLLRSA
                     LPAGWFIADKSGAGERGSRGIIAALGPDGKPSRIVVIYTTGSQATMDERNRQIAEIGAS
                     LIKHW"
     primer_bind     10095..10114
                     /label=Amp-R
                     /note="Ampicillin resistance gene, reverse primer"
     promoter        complement(10333..10437)
                     /gene="bla"
                     /label=AmpR promoter
ORIGIN
        1 aacctataaa aataggcgta tcacgaggca gaatttcaga taaaaaaaat ccttagcttt
       61 cgctaaggat gatttctgga attcgcggcc gcttctagag gggagaccag aaacaaaaaa
      121 aggggagcgg tttcccgctc cccttcaata attggctcta gtattagtca cctcctagct
      181 gactcaaatc aatgcgtgtt tcataaagac cagtgatgga ttgatggata agagtggcat
      241 ctaaaacttc ttttgtagac gtatatcgtt tacgatcaat tgttgtatca aaatatttaa
      301 aagcagcggg agctccaaga ttcgtcaacg taaataaatg aataatattt tctgcttgtt
      361 cacgtattgg tttgtctcta tgtttgttat atgcactaag aactttatct aaattggcat
      421 ctgctaaaat aacacgctta gaaaattcac tgatttgctc aataatctca tctaaataat
      481 gcttatgctg ctccacaaac aattgttttt gttcgttatc ttctggacta cccttcaact
      541 tttcataatg actagctaaa tataaaaaat tcacatattt gcttggcaga gccagctcat
      601 ttcctttttg taattctccg gcactagcca gcatccgttt acgaccgttt tctaactcaa
      661 aaagactata tttaggtagt ttaatgatta agtctttttt aacttcctta tatcctttag
      721 cttctaaaaa gtcaatcgga tttttttcaa aggaacttct ttccataatt gtgatcccta
      781 gtaactcttt aacggatttt aacttcttcg atttcccttt ttccacctta gcaaccacta
      841 ggactgaata agctaccgtt ggactatcaa aaccaccata tttttttgga tcccagtctt
      901 ttttacgagc aataagcttg tccgaatttc tttttggtaa aattgactcc ttggagaatc
      961 cgcctgtctg tacttctgtt ttcttgacaa tattgacttg gggcatggac aatactttgc
     1021 gcactgtggc aaaatctcgc cctttatccc agacaatttc tccagtttcc ccattagttt
     1081 cgattagagg gcgtttgcga atctctccat ttgcaagtgt aatttctgtt ttgaagaagt
     1141 tcatgatatt agagtaaaag aaatattttg cggttgcttt gcctatttct tgctcagact
     1201 tagcaatcat tttacgaaca tcataaactt tataatcacc atagacaaac tccgattcaa
     1261 gttttggata tttcttaatc aaagcagttc caacgacggc atttagatac gcatcatggg
     1321 catgatggta attgttaatc tcacgtactt tatagaattg gaaatctttt cggaagtcag
     1381 aaactaattt agattttaag gtaatcactt taacctctcg aataagttta tcattttcat
     1441 cgtatttagt attcatgcga ctatccaaaa tttgtgccac atgcttagtg atttggcgag
     1501 tttcaaccaa ttggcgtttg ataaaaccag ctttatcaag ttcactcaaa cctccacgtt
     1561 cagctttcgt taaattatca aacttacgtt gagtgattaa cttggcgttt agaagttgtc
     1621 tccaatagtt tttcatcttt ttgactactt cttcacttgg aacgttatcc gatttaccac
     1681 gatttttatc agaacgcgtt aagaccttat tgtctattga atcgtcttta aggaaacttt
     1741 gtggaacaat ggcatcgaca tcataatcac ttaaacgatt aatatctaat tcttggtcca
     1801 catacatgtc tcttccattt tggagataat agagatagag cttttcattt tgcaattgag
     1861 tattttcaac aggatgctct ttaagaatct gacttcctaa ttctttgata ccttcttcga
     1921 ttcgtttcat acgctctcgc gaatttttct ggcccttttg agttgtctga ttttcacgtg
     1981 ccatttcaat aacgatattt tctggcttat gccgccccat tactttgacc aattcatcaa
     2041 caacttttac agtctgtaaa ataccttttt taatagcagg gctaccagct aaatttgcaa
     2101 tatgttcatg taaactatcg ccttgtccag acacttgtgc tttttgaatg tcttctttaa
     2161 atgtcaaact atcatcatgg atcagctgca taaaattgcg attggcaaaa ccatctgatt
     2221 tcaaaaaatc taatattgtt ttgccagatt gcttatccct aataccatta atcaattttc
     2281 gagacaaacg tccccaacca gtataacggc gacgtttaag ctgtttcatc accttatcat
     2341 caaagaggtg agcatatgtt ttaagtcttt cctcaatcat ctccctatct tcaaataagg
     2401 tcaatgttaa aacaatatcc tctaagatat cttcattttc ttcattatcc aaaaaatctt
     2461 tatctttaat aatttttagc aaatcatggt aggtacctaa tgaagcatta aatctatctt
     2521 caactcctga aatttcaaca ctatcaaaac attctatttt tttgaaataa tcttctttta
     2581 attgcttaac ggttactttt cgatttgttt tgaagagtaa atcaacaatg gctttcttct
     2641 gttcacctga aagaaatgct ggttttcgca ttccttcagt aacatatttg acctttgtca
     2701 attcgttata aaccgtaaaa tactcataaa gcaaactatg ttttggtagt actttttcat
     2761 ttggaagatt tttatcaaag tttgtcatgc gttcaataaa tgattgagct gaagcacctt
     2821 tatcgacaac ttcttcaaaa ttccatgggg taattgtttc ttcagacttc cgagtcatcc
     2881 atgcaaaacg actattgcca cgcgccaatg gaccaacata ataaggaata cgaaaagtca
     2941 agattttttc aatcttctca cgattgtctt ttaaaaatgg ataaaagtct tcttgtcttc
     3001 tcaaaatagc atgcagctca cccaagtgaa tttgatgggg aatagagccg ttgtcaaagg
     3061 tccgttgctt gcgcagcaaa tcttcacgat ttagtttcac caataattcc tcagtaccat
     3121 ccattttttc taaaattggt ttgataaatt tataaaattc ttcttggcta gctcccccat
     3181 caatataacc tgcatatccg ttttttgatt gatcaaaaaa gatttcttta tacttttctg
     3241 gaagttgttg tcgaactaaa gcttttaaaa gagtcaagtc ttgatgatgt tcatcgtagc
     3301 gtttaatcat tgaagctgat aggggagcct tagttatttc agtatttact cttaggatat
     3361 ctgaaagtaa aatagcatct gataaattct tagctgccaa aaacaaatca gcatattgat
     3421 ctccaatttg cgccaataaa ttatctaaat catcatcgta agtatctttt gaaagctgta
     3481 atttagcatc ttctgccaaa tcaaaatttg atttaaaatt aggggtcaaa cccaatgaca
     3541 aagcaatgag attcccaaat aagccatttt tcttctcacc ggggagctga gcaatgagat
     3601 tttctaatcg tcttgattta ctcaatcgtg cagaaagaat cgctttagca tctactccac
     3661 ttgcgttaat agggttttct tcaaataatt gattgtaggt ttgtaccaac tggataaata
     3721 gtttgtccac atcactatta tcaggattta aatctccctc aatcaaaaaa tgaccacgaa
     3781 acttaatcat atgcgctaag gccaaataga ttaagcgcaa atccgcttta tcagtagaat
     3841 ctaccaattt ttttcgcaga tgatagatag ttggatattt ctcatgataa gcaacttcat
     3901 ctactatatt tccaaaaata ggatgacgtt catgcttctt gtcttcttcc accaaaaaag
     3961 actcttcaag tcgatgaaag aaactatcat ctactttcgc catctcattt gaaaaaatct
     4021 cctgtagata acaaatacga ttcttccgac gtgtatacct tctacgagct gtccgtttga
     4081 ggcgagtcgc ttccgctgtc tctccactgt caaataaaag agcccctata agattttttt
     4141 tgatactgtg gcggtctgta tttcccagaa ccttgaactt tttagacgga accttatatt
     4201 catcagtgat caccgcccat ccgacgctat ttgtgccgat agctaagcct attgagtatt
     4261 tcttatccat agatcctttc tcctctttag atcttttcaa ttcttttctc tatcactgat
     4321 agggagtggt aaaataactc tatcaacgat agagtgtcaa caaaaattag gaattaatga
     4381 tgtcaagatt agataaaagt aaagtgatta acagcgcatt agagctgctt aatgaggtcg
     4441 gaatcgaagg tttaacaacc cgtaaactcg cccagaagct aggtgtagag cagcctacat
     4501 tgtattggca tgtaaaaaat aagcgggctt tgctcgacgc cttagccatt gagatgttag
     4561 ataggcacca tactcacttt tgccctttag aaggggaaag ctggcaagat tttttacgta
     4621 ataacgctaa aagttttaga tgtgctttac taagtcatcg cgatggagca aaagtacatt
     4681 taggtacacg gcctacagaa aaacagtatg aaactctcga aaatcaatta gcctttttat
     4741 gccaacaagg tttttcacta gagaatgcat tatatgcact cagcgctgtg gggcatttta
     4801 ctttaggttg cgtattggaa gatcaagagc atcaagtcgc taaagaagaa agggaaacac
     4861 ctactactga tagtatgccg ccattattac gacaagctat cgaattattt gatcaccaag
     4921 gtgcagagcc agccttctta ttcggccttg aattgatcat atgcggatta gaaaaacaac
     4981 ttaaatgtga aagtgggtct taatactaga gccaattatt gaaggccgct aacgcggcct
     5041 ttttttgttt ctggtctccc tactagagtt tacggctagc tcagtcctag gtatagtgct
     5101 agctactaga gtcacacagg aaagtactag atggcagaat acaaagataa tttacttggt
     5161 gaggcgaaca gctttctcga agtgctggaa caggtttcgc atctcgcacc gctggacaaa
     5221 ccggtgctca tcatcggcga acgcggcacc ggtaaagagc tgattgccag ccgcctgcat
     5281 tatctctcct cccgttggca agggccgttt atttccctta actgcgcggc gttaaatgaa
     5341 aatctgctgg attccgaact gtttggtcac gaagcggggg cgtttaccgg tgcgcaaaaa
     5401 cgtcatccag ggagatttga acgtgccgac ggcggtacgc tatttcttga tgaactcgct
     5461 acggcaccga tgatggtgca ggagaaatta ttgcgcgtga ttgagtacgg tgaactggag
     5521 cgcgttggcg gcagccaacc attgcaggtg aatgtgcggt tggtatgcgc gacgaatgcc
     5581 gatctcccgg cgatggtcaa tgaaggcact tttcgcgctg acctgctcga ccgactggct
     5641 tttgatgttg tacaactgcc accactgcgc gagcgcgaaa gcgacataat gttgatggca
     5701 gaatactttg ccatccagat gtgtcgggaa atcaagctgc ctctgttccc ggggtttacg
     5761 gagcgcgcca gagaaacatt gctgaattat cgttggccgg gaaatattcg tgaattgaaa
     5821 aacgtggtgg aacgttcagt gtatcgccac ggcaccagcg attatccgct tgatgacatc
     5881 attattgatc cctttaaacg gcgtccgcct gaagacgcta tcgccgtttc agaaaccacc
     5941 tcgcttccaa cactgccgct ggatttacgt gagtttcaga tgcagcagga aaaagagttg
     6001 ctgcaactca gtttgcaaat gaatgcacgc acacgccgcc gcgaacgtcg cgcagagaaa
     6061 caggctcaat ggaaagcagc aaattaatac tagagccaat tattgaaggc cgctaacgcg
     6121 gccttttttt gtttctggtc tccctactag aagttatccc gacgcgccgt ccggtctgag
     6181 gtctggaaga tcggttagtg taattcgcta actcatcctg gcatgttgct gttgattctt
     6241 caatcagatc tttataaatc aaaaagataa aaaattggca cgcaaattgt attaacagtt
     6301 cagcaggaca atcctgaacg caaatactag agagctgtca ccggatgtgc tttccggtct
     6361 gatgagtccg tgaggacgaa acagcctcta caaataattt tgtttaacta gagattaaag
     6421 aggagaaata ccatatgcgt aaaggcgaag agctgttcac tggtgtcgtc cctattctgg
     6481 tggaactgga tggtgatgtc aacggtcata agttttccgt gcgtggcgag ggtgaaggtg
     6541 acgcaactaa tggtaaactg acgctgaagt tcatctgtac tactggtaaa ctgccggtac
     6601 cttggccgac tctggtaacg acgctgactt atggtgttca gtgctttgct cgttatccgg
     6661 accatatgaa gcagcatgac ttcttcaagt ccgccatgcc ggaaggctat gtgcaggaac
     6721 gcacgatttc ctttaaggat gacggcacgt acaaaacgcg tgcggaagtg aaatttgaag
     6781 gcgataccct ggtaaaccgc attgagctga aaggcattga ctttaaagaa gacggcaata
     6841 tcctgggcca taagctggaa tacaatttta acagccacaa tgtttacatc accgccgata
     6901 aacaaaaaaa tggcattaaa gcgaatttta aaattcgcca caacgtggag gatggcagcg
     6961 tgcagctggc tgatcactac cagcaaaaca ctccaatcgg tgatggtcct gttctgctgc
     7021 cagacaatca ctatctgagc acgcaaagcg ttctgtctaa agatccgaac gagaaacgcg
     7081 atcatatggt tctgctggag ttcgtaaccg cagcgggcat cacgcatggt atggatgaac
     7141 tgtacaaaag gcctgctgca aacgacgaaa actacgctgc atcagtttaa taatactaga
     7201 gccaattatt gaaggcctcc ctaacggggg gccttttttt gtttctggtc tccctactag
     7261 tagcggccgc tgcagtccgg caaaaaaggg caaggtgtca ccaccctgcc ctttttcttt
     7321 aaaaccgaaa agattacttc gcgttatgca ggcttcctcg ctcactgact cgctgcgctc
     7381 ggtcgttcgg ctgcggcgag cggtatcagc tcactcaaag gcggtaatct cgaggttaca
     7441 ttgtcgatct gttcatggtg aacagctttg aatgcaccaa aaactcgtaa aagctctgat
     7501 gtatctatct tttttacacc gttttcatct gtgcatatgg acagttttcc ctttgatatg
     7561 taacggtgaa cagttgttct acttttgttt gttagtcttg atgcttcact gatagataca
     7621 agagccataa gaacctcaga tccttccgta tttagccagt atgttctcta gtgtggttcg
     7681 ttgtttttgc gtgagccatg agaacgaacc attgagatca tacttacttt gcatgtcact
     7741 caaaaatttt gcctcaaaac tggtgagctg aatttttgca gttaaagcat cgtgtagtgt
     7801 ttttcttagt ccgttatgta ggtaggaatc tgatgtaatg gttgttggta ttttgtcacc
     7861 attcattttt atctggttgt tctcaagttc ggttacgaga tccatttgtc tatctagttc
     7921 aacttggaaa atcaacgtat cagtcgggcg gcctcgctta tcaaccacca atttcatatt
     7981 gctgtaagtg tttaaatctt tacttattgg tttcaaaacc cattggttaa gccttttaaa
     8041 ctcatggtag ttattttcaa gcattaacat gaacttaaat tcatcaaggc taatctctat
     8101 atttgccttg tgagttttct tttgtgttag ttcttttaat aaccactcat aaatcctcat
     8161 agagtatttg ttttcaaaag acttaacatg ttccagatta tattttatga atttttttaa
     8221 ctggaaaaga taaggcaata tctcttcact aaaaactaat tctaattttt cgcttgagaa
     8281 cttggcatag tttgtccact ggaaaatctc aaagccttta accaaaggat tcctgatttc
     8341 cacagttctc gtcatcagct ctctggttgc tttagctaat acaccataag cattttccct
     8401 actgatgttc atcatctgag cgtattggtt ataagtgaac gataccgtcc gttctttcct
     8461 tgtagggttt tcaatcgtgg ggttgagtag tgccacacag cataaaatta gcttggtttc
     8521 atgctccgtt aagtcatagc gactaatcgc tagttcattt gctttgaaaa caactaattc
     8581 agacatacat ctcaattggt ctaggtgatt ttaatcacta taccaattga gatgggctag
     8641 tcaatgataa ttacatgtcc ttttcctttg agttgtgggt atctgtaaat tctgctagac
     8701 ctttgctgga aaacttgtaa attctgctag accctctgta aattccgcta gacctttgtg
     8761 tgtttttttt gtttatattc aagtggttat aatttataga ataaagaaag aataaaaaaa
     8821 gataaaaaga atagatccca gccctgtgta taactcacta ctttagtcag ttccgcagta
     8881 ttacaaaagg atgtcgcaaa cgctgtttgc tcctctacaa aacagacctt aaaaccctaa
     8941 aggcttaagt agcaccctcg caagctcggg caaatcgctg aatattcctt ttgtctccga
     9001 ccatcaggca cctgagtcgc tgtctttttc gtgacattca gttcgctgcg ctcacggctc
     9061 tggcagtgaa tgggggtaaa tggcactaca ggcgcctttt atggattcat gcaaggaaac
     9121 tacccataat acaagaaaag cccgtcacgg gcttctcagg gcgttttatg gcgggtctgc
     9181 tatgtggtgc tatctgactt tttgctgttc agcagttcct gccctctgat tttccagtct
     9241 gaccacttcg gattatcccg tgacaggtca ttcagactgg ctaatgcacc cagtaaggca
     9301 gcggtatcat caacaggctt acccgtctta ctgtccctag tgcttggatt ctcaccaata
     9361 aaaaacgccc ggcggcaacc gagcgttctg aacaaatcca gatggagttc tgaggtcatt
     9421 actggatcta tcaacaggag tccaagcgag ctcgtaaact tggtctgaca gttaccaatg
     9481 cttaatcagt gaggcaccta tctcagcgat ctgtctattt cgttcatcca tagttgcctg
     9541 actccccgtc gtgtagataa ctacgatacg ggagggctta ccatctggcc ccagtgctgc
     9601 aatgataccg cgagacccac gctcaccggc tccagattta tcagcaataa accagccagc
     9661 cggaagggcc gagcgcagaa gtggtcctgc aactttatcc gcctccatcc agtctattaa
     9721 ttgttgccgg gaagctagag taagtagttc gccagttaat agtttgcgca acgttgttgc
     9781 cattgctaca ggcatcgtgg tgtcacgctc gtcgtttggt atggcttcat tcagctccgg
     9841 ttcccaacga tcaaggcgag ttacatgatc ccccatgttg tgcaaaaaag cggttagctc
     9901 cttcggtcct ccgatcgttg tcagaagtaa gttggccgca gtgttatcac tcatggttat
     9961 ggcagcactg cataattctc ttactgtcat gccatccgta agatgctttt ctgtgactgg
    10021 tgagtactca accaagtcat tctgagaata gtgtatgcgg cgaccgagtt gctcttgccc
    10081 ggcgtcaata cgggataata ccgcgccaca tagcagaact ttaaaagtgc tcatcattgg
    10141 aaaacgttct tcggggcgaa aactctcaag gatcttaccg ctgttgagat ccagttcgat
    10201 gtaacccact cgtgcaccca actgatcttc agcatctttt actttcacca gcgtttctgg
    10261 gtgagcaaaa acaggaaggc aaaatgccgc aaaaaaggga ataagggcga cacggaaatg
    10321 ttgaatactc atactcttcc tttttcaata ttattgaagc atttatcagg gttattgtct
    10381 catgagcgga tacatatttg aatgtattta gaaaaataaa caaatagggg ttccgcgcac
    10441 atttcccatg gtgccacctg acgtctaaga aaccattatt atcatgacat t
//
